>Addgene plasmid #198790 | pWP097 | addgene full sequence | sequence record 390232 | Addgene NGS Result
AAGCTTGCATGCGCGGCCGCACTGACTGGGCCGGCCTGCTGATCCAATGGCAAGGTCGTTAACTGAAAAA
TAAATTATTTTGAAAATTGTGTAAGTAGACTACTGAATTAAAAAACAACTCACGACTTTCTCCTGGGAGC
CCATTTTCTCTCATTGAGAATGCTGCGAGCATGATTAGAACGATGATGCAATTCTTCATGGCGAAGTGAC
GATCTTTGGCTGTGCGGCCGGCTTTTATTCGGACGATTTTTTAGTATCCCACCAAAAAAAATGTAATTGT
TGGGAACAATACCGTCCGAATTTCTATATTGTTCCCCCCGCGTCGAATTTTTATAACACTTGTTGTTTGG
TTTCTTGGTCTTTTTTGCAAAACCGTCGATTATTGCAGAGATTTTAGTTGGAGCGGAATAACGGAACGAT
ATTAAAAAACCCGTGGAGATGGAGAAATCACAGAAAAATATTACGGTTTACTTATCAGAGGCTCGACTAG
GAAATTTTGTAGTACTTTTAAAATTAATTTTAAAAACATGAACTGATCGAAAAAATGAACAACAATATAT
ATATATATAAGTTTTTCAATTATTAATTTAATATTAAAAATGAGAAATTTCTAATAAGAATTTTTCAGAA
ACAATTTTTCCAAATCTCCTTGTACTGAAAATATGTGAAACAACTTGAAGATTTTTAAAGTTGATATTAG
CCGTTTTCTTTCAAGCTTTTGAAAATGTTATAAATTTGGAAAAAAAACATCGACAAATTGCAATTTTTAT
TTGAAAAAAAATTCTTAGGAACCTATTTGACAGGTCTAAATAATTTCTTTTTGTAAAAAATGAAAACTTT
TGATATTTTTTGAGGAGCCCTGAAAAATGAAATTTTCCATAAAGCTACCTAGACAGCCTTAAAATCATCA
AAAACCTGCAAAAAATCACATTTTGAGCAATTTTACGAGCCTCTGGTGCCCGGCCTCATACTTGACCACA
AACAAAAATTACAGACATTCTGATTCTTTACGTGCAAAACCACCCGATATTTTCTTTTTTTTTCCGGAAT
ACATCAAACATTGCATTGGCATTTTCCGGTATTTACATGCAGCCCTCCGCAACAAAAACAATATTATAGC
AATATAATAATCTGCGGAAGCAATTTTTCATTTATACCCTACCGTAATTGTTTTCCGGTGGGAGGGATAA
TAGCTGGGTTATTGGAAAGGTTACGTATAAAAGACCCCGCTCGTATGTGTCATTTTCACGATTTGTCGCC
CGTTTTATCTGAAGCAAAAGAAGAAGCTGTCATTTTCAGAAGCGATGAGTGGTGAGTTTGAAGTGGGGCG
ATATAGGGGGGCACAACCTTTTTCGATTTTCATTTCATATTCTATACTACTCAAGTCAATTGCGCATAAT
ATTTCCCCCCGCTCTCAGGCAGGCAGCCCAGAAAAAAATGAATTTGTTCCGCCATATTCCACTGAGCAAC
TCCCAACTTAATGGAGTCAATCATGGTAAATTTTTCGTCGAAAAATTTATGATAGGGTGGGAACTAAGTG
GTTGGAAAAAGAAAAGTGCGCTTTTTTCATTTTTTACTTTTCATTTTTTATACATTTTTGGCTTTTGGCG
CTTGGAAAAGTAGTAACCATGAACTTTTTCTCGAATTTGAGACTCAACAACGACTTGTTAGATAATGTGA
ATTCTGGTAAGTGGTTAGGATTTTTTTGAATTAATTTAATAACCTATTATACCTAATATAACCTAATATA
GCCTAATAACCTAATATAAATTAACCTGAAAAATTGCAAAAGTTGTATAGCATGCCGAGTTGCTGGAGCT
ACCAAGATCCTGAAAAATCTCCACTTTGCGAAATTACAGTTTCAGAATCTTTTTATGGTTCCCCAGTATC
TGAAAATACGGAAATTTTAATATTTCAGTAGCTAATCCGTTACCAAAATTTTGCTAAATAAGTCACCGTT
TTTCCAAAGTCACGGCCGTTTTAGTCGTCTTACAGACGGTCGAATTTTTTTTTAAGTAGAGTGGCAACTT
GATATATCTACTCGTGTAGATAATAAGTCATCAAATTCATCAAAATCTTACCCCTCGGCAGACGTCTTGT
TTATATAACCAAAACTGCCAAACTTTGGCACTTTAACAGTTGGGCTCAATTTTGACTAAACAATACAGTT
TTTTTCAAACAAAACATACGCTCTAAAATCCAAAAAAAAATTGCAACAACTTCCAGCTCTATTCCAAGAA
GTCAAGGGCCGTCAGCAGGACTTTGGCGCGCCTCTAGAGGATCCCCGGGATTGGCCAAAGGACCCAAAGG
TATGTTTCGAATGATACTAACATAACATAGAACATTTTCAGGAGGACCCTTGGCTAGGATGGGCCCTAAA
AAGAAGCGTAAAGCTAGCATGATGTTGAAGAAGATTCTCAAAATTGAAGAACTGGATGAGCGTGAGCTCA
TCGACATCGAGGTCTCCGGAAACCACCTCTTCTACGCCAACGACATCCTCACCCACAACTCCTCCTCCGA
TGTACTGCAGTCTGGTGGCGGAGGGGCTCCTAGGGGTTCCGGACGGGCTGACGCATTGGACGATTTTGAT
CTGGATATGCTGGGAAGTGACGCCCTCGATGATTTTGACCTTGACATGCTTGGTTCGGATGCCCTTGATG
ACTTTGACCTCGACATGCTCGGCAGTGACGCCCTTGATGATTTCGACCTGGACATGCTGATTAACTAAGG
TACCGAATTCGCTAGCCGGCCATACAAGTAATCCGGATGATCGACGCCAACGTCGTTGAATTTTCAAATT
TTAAATACTGAATATTTGTTTTTTTTCCTATTATTTATTTATTCTCTTTGTGTTTTTTTTCTTGCTTTCT
AAAAAATTAATTCAATCCAAATCTAAACATTTTTTTTTCTCTTTCCGTCTCCCAATTCGTATTCCGCTCC
TCTCATCTGAACACAATGTGCAAGTTTATTTATCTTCTCGCTTTCATTTCATTAGGACGTGGGGGGAATT
GGTGGAAGGGGGAAACACACAAAAGGATGATGGAAATGAAATAAGGACACACAATATGCAACAACATTCA
ATTCAGAAATATGGAGGAAGGTTTAAAAGAAAACATAAAAATATATAGAGGAGGAAGGAAAACTAGTAAA
AAATAAGCAAAGAAATTAGGCGAACGATGAGAATTGTCCTCGCTTGGGCCCAAAAGGCCTTTTTTTTTTG
GCGCCGACGTCAGGTGGCACTTTTCGGGGAAATGTGCGCGGAACCCCTATTTGTTTATTTTTCTAAATAC
ATTCAAATATGTATCCGCTCATGAGACAATAACCCTGATAAATGCTTCAATAATATTGAAAAAGGAAGAG
TATGAGTATTCAACATTTCCGTGTCGCCCTTATTCCCTTTTTTGCGGCATTTTGCCTTCCTGTTTTTGCT
CACCCAGAAACGCTGGTGAAAGTAAAAGATGCTGAAGATCAGTTGGGTGCACGAGTGGGTTACATCGAAC
TGGATCTCAACAGCGGTAAGATCCTTGAGAGTTTTCGCCCCGAAGAACGTTTTCCAATGATGAGCACTTT
TAAAGTTCTGCTATGTGGCGCGGTATTATCCCGTATTGACGCCGGGCAAGAGCAACTCGGTCGCCGCATA
CACTATTCTCAGAATGACTTGGTTGAGTACTCACCAGTCACAGAAAAGCATCTTACGGATGGCATGACAG
TAAGAGAATTATGCAGTGCTGCCATAACCATGAGTGATAACACTGCGGCCAACTTACTTCTGACAACGAT
CGGAGGACCGAAGGAGCTAACCGCTTTTTTGCACAACATGGGGGATCATGTAACTCGCCTTGATCGTTGG
GAACCGGAGCTGAATGAAGCCATACCAAACGACGAGCGTGACACCACGATGCCTGTAGCAATGGCAACAA
CGTTGCGCAAACTATTAACTGGCGAACTACTTACTCTAGCTTCCCGGCAACAATTAATAGACTGGATGGA
GGCGGATAAAGTTGCAGGACCACTTCTGCGCTCGGCCCTTCCGGCTGGCTGGTTTATTGCTGATAAATCT
GGAGCCGGTGAGCGTGGGTCTCGCGGTATCATTGCAGCACTGGGGCCAGATGGTAAGCCCTCCCGTATCG
TAGTTATCTACACGACGGGGAGTCAGGCAACTATGGATGAACGAAATAGACAGATCGCTGAGATAGGTGC
CTCACTGATTAAGCATTGGTAACTGTCAGACCAAGTTTACTCATATATACTTTAGATTGATTTAAAACTT
CATTTTTAATTTAAAAGGATCTAGGTGAAGATCCTTTTTGATAATCTCATGACCAAAATCCCTTAACGTG
AGTTTTCGTTCCACTGAGCGTCAGACCCCGTAGAAAAGATCAAAGGATCTTCTTGAGATCCTTTTTTTCT
GCGCGTAATCTGCTGCTTGCAAACAAAAAAACCACCGCTACCAGCGGTGGTTTGTTTGCCGGATCAAGAG
CTACCAACTCTTTTTCCGAAGGTAACTGGCTTCAGCAGAGCGCAGATACCAAATACTGTTCTTCTAGTGT
AGCCGTAGTTAGGCCACCACTTCAAGAACTCTGTAGCACCGCCTACATACCTCGCTCTGCTAATCCTGTT
ACCAGTGGCTGCTGCCAGTGGCGATAAGTCGTGTCTTACCGGGTTGGACTCAAGACGATAGTTACCGGAT
AAGGCGCAGCGGTCGGGCTGAACGGGGGGTTCGTGCACACAGCCCAGCTTGGAGCGAACGACCTACACCG
AACTGAGATACCTACAGCGTGAGCTATGAGAAAGCGCCACGCTTCCCGAAGGGAGAAAGGCGGACAGGTA
TCCGGTAAGCGGCAGGGTCGGAACAGGAGAGCGCACGAGGGAGCTTCCAGGGGGAAACGCCTGGTATCTT
TATAGTCCTGTCGGGTTTCGCCACCTCTGACTTGAGCGTCGATTTTTGTGATGCTCGTCAGGGGGGCGGA
GCCTATGGAAAAACGCCAGCAACGCGGCCTTTTTACGGTTCCTGGCCTTTTGCTGGCCTTTTGCTCACAT
GTTCTTTCCTGCGTTATCCCCTGATTCTGTGGATAACCGTATTACCGCCTTTGAGTGAGCTGATACCGCT
CGCCGCAGCCGAACGACCGAGCGCAGCGAGTCAGTGAGCGAGGAAGCGGAAGAGCGCCCAATACGCAAAC
CGCCTCTCCCCGCGCGTTGGCCGATTCATTAATGCAGCTGGCACGACAGGTTTCCCGACTGGAAAGCGGG
CAGTGAGCGCAACGCAATTAATGTGAGTTAGCTCACTCATTAGGCACCCCAGGCTTTACACTTTATGCTT
CCGGCTCGTATGTTGTGTGGAATTGTGAGCGGATAACAATTTCACACAGGAAACAGCTATGACCATGATT
ACGCCAAGCTGTAAGTTTAAACATGATCTTACTAACTAACTATTCTCATTTAAATTTTCAGAGCTTAAAA
ATGGCTGAAATCACTCACAACGATGGATACGCTAACAACTTGGAAATGAAAT
Features (pLannotate 1.2.2; 10 found; start..end, strand, type, name):
    553..569     +  promoter       LEU2 promoter (fragment): S. cerevisiae LEU2
   2272..2289    -  misc_feature   MCS (fragment): pUC18/19 multiple cloning site
   2690..2706    +  CDS            VP96 (fragment): 6 tandem repeats of the minimal activation domain of herpes simplex virus VP16 (Cheng et al., 2013)
   3257..3361    +  promoter       AmpR promoter: bla
   3362..4222    +  CDS            AmpR: β-lactamase; bla; confers resistance to ampicillin, carbenicillin, and related antibiotics
   4393..4981    +  rep_origin     ori: high-copy-number ColE1/pMB1/pBR322/pUC origin of replication
   5164..5256    +  CDS            lacI (fragment): lac repressor; lacI; The lac repressor binds to the lac operator to inhibit transcription in E. coli. This inhibition can be relieved by adding lactose or isopropyl-β-D-thiogalactopyranoside (IPTG).
   5269..5290    +  protein_bind   CAP binding site: CAP binding activates transcription in the presence of cAMP. E. coli catabolite activator protein
   5305..5335    +  promoter       lac promoter: promoter for the E. coli lac operon
   5343..5359    +  protein_bind   lac operator: The lac repressor binds to the lac operator to inhibit transcription in E. coli. This inhibition can be relieved by adding lactose or isopropyl-β-D-thiogalactopyranoside (IPTG). lac repressor encoded by lacI
