[The description below was written by a language model from this plasmid's Addgene catalogue record and pLannotate feature annotations shown in this document.]
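Description:
pWP097 is a C. elegans expression plasmid built on the pAH36 backbone and belonging to a cGAL-UAS bipartite expression toolkit for worm sensory neurons. It is propagated in E. coli as a high-copy plasmid through a ColE1/pUC-type origin and selected with ampicillin via the bla gene and its promoter. The remaining annotated backbone elements (lac promoter, lac operator, CAP binding site, a lacI fragment and a remnant of the pUC multiple cloning site) are standard cloning-vector leftovers with no stated role in worms. The full sequence is about 5.5 kb, consistent with the recorded backbone and insert sizes.

The roughly 2.2 kb insert is named PF09E10.7-NLS-gp41-1-C-intein-cGAL(AD). By its name, it places a nuclear localization signal, the C-terminal half of the gp41-1 split intein and the activation domain of the cGAL transcription factor under the promoter of the C. elegans gene F09E10.7. This is one half of a split cGAL design. On its own the activation-domain fragment cannot drive a UAS effector. When a partner construct supplies the complementary half carrying the N-intein in the same cell, protein trans-splicing is expected to reconstitute a functional driver. Expression is therefore restricted to the overlap of two promoters' activity, here intended to define the CEP neurons, as the stated purpose indicates.

The automated feature table does not annotate the promoter, intein or NLS. It detects only a very short match to VP16-derived activation repeats, which probably lies within the activation-domain region. A tiny LEU2 promoter hit is likely spurious. The 3′ UTR and the cloning sites are not stated in the record.
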