Addgene plasmid #198790: pWP097
Purpose: Co-expression plasmid for the CEP neurons
Depositing lab: Paul Sternberg. Depositing organization: California Institute of Technology. Publication: A cGAL-UAS bipartite expression toolkit for Caenorhabditis elegans sensory neurons. Nava S, Palma W, Wan X, Oh JY, Gharib S, Wang H, Revanna JS, Tan M, Zhang M, Liu J, Chen CH, Lee JS, Perry B, Sternberg PW. Proc Natl Acad Sci U S A. 2023 Dec 19;120(51):e2221680120. doi: 10.1073/pnas.2221680120. Epub 2023 Dec 14. PubMed 38096407.
Backbone
  Vector backbone: pAH36
  Backbone size w/o insert (bp): 3284
  Vector type: Worm Expression
Growth in bacteria
  Bacterial resistance: Ampicillin, 100 μg/mL
  Growth temperature: 37°C
  Growth strain: DH5alpha
  Copy number: High Copy
Gene/Insert
  Gene/Insert name: PF09E10.7-NLS-gp41-1-C-intein-cGAL(AD)
  Species: C. elegans (nematode)
  Insert size (bp): 2228
  Cloning method: Restriction Enzyme; 5′ cloning site Unknown (unknown if destroyed); 3′ cloning site Unknown (unknown if destroyed)
Terms and licenses: Academic/Nonprofit Terms; Industry Terms: Not Available to Industry
How to cite: pWP097 was a gift from Paul Sternberg (Addgene plasmid # 198790 ; http://n2t.net/addgene:198790 ; RRID:Addgene_198790)
