>Addgene plasmid #198790 | pWP097 | depositor partial sequence | sequence record 385044 | F09E10.7 promoter
TGCTGATCCAATGGCAAGGTCGTTAACTGAAAAATAAATTATTTTGAAAATTGTGTAAGTAGACTACTGA
ATTAAAAAACAACTCACGACTTTCTCCTGGGAGCCCATTTTCTCTCATTGAGAATGCTGCGAGCATGATT
AGAACGATGATGCAATTCTTCATGGCGAAGTGACGATCTTTGGCTGTGCGGCCGGCTTTTATTCGGACGA
TTTTTTAGTATCCCACCAAAAAAAATGTAATTGTTGGGAACAATACCGTCCGAATTTCTATATTGTTCCC
CCCGCGTCGAATTTTTATAACACTTGTTGTTTGGTTTCTTGGTCTTTTTTGCAAAACCGTCGATTATTGC
AGAGATTTTAGTTGGAGCGGAATAACGGAACGATATTAAAAAACCCGTGGAGATGGAGAAATCACAGAAA
AATATTACGGTTTACTTATCAGAGGCTCGACTAGGAAATTTTGTAGTACTTTTAAAATTAATTTTAAAAA
CATGAACTGATCGAAAAAATGAACAACAATATATATATATATAAGTTTTTCAATTATTAATTTAATATTA
AAAATGAGAAATTTCTAATAAGAATTTTTCAGAAACAATTTTTCCAAATCTCCTTGTACTGAAAATATGT
GAAACAACTTGAAGATTTTTAAAGTTGATATTAGCCGTTTTCTTTCAAGCTTTTGAAAATGTTATAAATT
TGGAAAAAAAACATCGACAAATTGCAATTTTTATTTGAAAAAAAATTCTTAGGAACCTATTTGACAGGTC
TAAATAATTTCTTTTTGTAAAAAATGAAAACTTTTGATATTTTTTGAGGAGCCCTGAAAAATGAAATTTT
CCATAAAGCTACCTAGACAGCCTTAAAATCATCAAAAACCTGCAAAAAATCACATTTTGAGCAATTTTAC
GAGCCTCTGGTGCCCGGCCTCATACTTGACCACAAACAAAAATTACAGACATTCTGATTCTTTACGTGCA
AAACCACCCGATATTTTCTTTTTTTTTCCGGAATACATCAAACATTGCATTGGCATTTTCCGGTATTTAC
ATGCAGCCCTCCGCAACAAAAACAATATTATAGCAATATAATAATCTGCGGAAGCAATTTTTCATTTATA
CCCTACCGTAATTGTTTTCCGGTGGGAGGGATAATAGCTGGGTTATTGGAAAGGTTACGTATAAAAGACC
CCGCTCGTATGTGTCATTTTCACGATTTGTCGCCCGTTTTATCTGAAGCAAAAGAAGAAGCTGTCATTTT
CAGAAGCGATGAGTGGTGAGTTTGAAGTGGGGCGATATAGGGGGGCACAACCTTTTTCGATTTTCATTTC
ATATTCTATACTACTCAAGTCAATTGCGCATAATATTTCCCCCCGCTCTCAGGCAGGCAGCCCAGAAAAA
AATGAATTTGTTCCGCCATATTCCACTGAGCAACTCCCAACTTAATGGAGTCAATCATGGTAAATTTTTC
GTCGAAAAATTTATGATAGGGTGGGAACTAAGTGGTTGGAAAAAGAAAAGTGCGCTTTTTTCATTTTTTA
CTTTTCATTTTTTATACATTTTTGGCTTTTGGCGCTTGGAAAAGTAGTAACCATGAACTTTTTCTCGAAT
TTGAGACTCAACAACGACTTGTTAGATAATGTGAATTCTGGTAAGTGGTTAGGATTTTTTTGAATTAATT
TAATAACCTATTATACCTAATATAACCTAATATAGCCTAATAACCTAATATAAATTAACCTGAAAAATTG
CAAAAGTTGTATAGCATGCCGAGTTGCTGGAGCTACCAAGATCCTGAAAAATCTCCACTTTGCGAAATTA
CAGTTTCAGAATCTTTTTATGGTTCCCCAGTATCTGAAAATACGGAAATTTTAATATTTCAGTAGCTAAT
CCGTTACCAAAATTTTGCTAAATAAGTCACCGTTTTTCCAAAGTCACGGCCGTTTTAGTCGTCTTACAGA
CGGTCGAATTTTTTTTTAAGTAGAGTGGCAACTTGATATATCTACTCGTGTAGATAATAAGTCATCAAAT
TCATCAAAATCTTACCCCTCGGCAGACGTCTTGTTTATATAACCAAAACTGCCAAACTTTGGCACTTTAA
CAGTTGGGCTCAATTTTGACTAAACAATACAGTTTTTTTCAAACAAAACATACGCTCTAAAATCCAAAAA
AAAATTGCAACAACTTCCAGCTCTATTCCAAGAAGTCAAGGGCCGTCAGCAGGACTTT
